>Addgene plasmid #222471 | pFast-hRad1 | addgene full sequence | sequence record 456177 | Addgene NGS Result
CGAACCAGATAAGTGAAATCTAGTTCCAAACTATTTTGTCATTTTTAATTTTCGTATTAGCTTACGACGC
TACACCCAGTTCCCATCTATTTTGTCACTCTTCCCTAAATAATCCTTAAAAACTCCATTTCCACCCCTCC
CAGTTCCCAACTATTTTGTCCGCCCACAGCGGGGCATTTTTCTTCCTGTTATGTTTTTAATCAAACATCC
TGCCAACTCCATGTGACAAACCGTCATCTTCGGCTACTTTTTCTCTGTCACAGAATGAAAATTTTTCTGT
CATCTCTTCGTTATTAATGTTTGTAATTGACTGAATATCAACGCTTATTTGCAGCCTGAATGGCGAATGG
G
[124 nt withheld, positions 352-475]
C
[91 nt withheld, positions 477-567]
A
[49 nt withheld, positions 569-617]
CCTTTGACGTTGGAGTCCACGTTCTT
[37 nt withheld, positions 644-680]
ACCCTATCTCGGTCTATTCTTTTGATTTATAAGGGATTTTGCCGATTTCGGCCTATTGGTTAAAAAATGA
GCTGATTTAACAAAAATTTAACGCGAATTTTAACAAAATATTAACGCTTACAATTTAGGTGGCACTTTTC
GGGGAAATGTGCGCGGAACCCCTATTTGTTTATTTTTCTAAATACATTCAAATATGTATCCGCTCATGAG
ACAATAACCCTGATAAATGCTTCAATAATATTGAAAAAGGAAGAGTATGAGTATTCAACATTTCCGTGTC
GCCCTTATTCCCTTTTTTGCGGCATTTTGCCTTCCTGTTTTTGCTCACCCAGAAACGCTGGTGAAAGTAA
AAGATGCTGAAGATCAGTTGGGTGCACGAGTGGGTTACATCGAACTGGATCTCAACAGCGGTAAGATCCT
TGAGAGTTTTCGCCCCGAAGAACGTTTTCCAATGATGAGCACTTTTAAAGTTCTGCTATGTGGCGCGGTA
TTATCCCGTATTGACGCCGGGCAAGAGCAACTCGGTCGCCGCATACACTATTCTCAGAATGACTTGGTTG
AGTACTCACCAGTCACAGAAAAGCATCTTACGGATGGCATGACAGTAAGAGAATTATGCAGTGCTGCCAT
AACCATGAGTGATAACACTGCGGCCAACTTACTTCTGACAACGATCGGAGGACCGAAGGAGCTAACCGCT
TTTTTGCACAACATGGGGGATCATGTAACTCGCCTTGATCGTTGGGAACCGGAGCTGAATGAAGCCATAC
CAAACGACGAGCGTGACACCACGATGCCTGTAGCAATGGCAACAACGTTGCGCAAACTATTAACTGGCGA
ACTACTTACTCTAGCTTCCCGGCAACAATTAATAGACTGGATGGAGGCGGATAAAGTTGCAGGACCACTT
CTGCGCTCGGCCCTTCCGGCTGGCTGGTTTATTGCTGATAAATCTGGAGCCGGTGAGCGTGGGTCTCGCG
GTATCATTGCAGCACTGGGGCCAGATGGTAAGCCCTCCCGTATCGTAGTTATCTACACGACGGGGAGTCA
GGCAACTATGGATGAACGAAATAGACAGATCGCTGAGATAGGTGCCTCACTGATTAAGCATTGGTAACTG
TCAGACCAAGTTTACTCATATATACTTTAGATTGATTTAAAACTTCATTTTTAATTTAAAAGGATCTAGG
TGAAGATCCTTTTTGATAATCTCATGACCAAAATCCCTTAACGTGAGTTTTCGTTCCACTGAGCGTCAGA
CCCCGTAGAAAAGATCAAAGGATCTTCTTGAGATCCTTTTTTTCTGCGCGTAATCTGCTGCTTGCAAACA
AAAAAACCACCGCTACCAGCGGTGGTTTGTTTGCCGGATCAAGAGCTACCAACTCTTTTTCCGAAGGTAA
CTGGCTTCAGCAGAGCGCAGATACCAAATACTGTTCTTCTAGTGTAGCCGTAGTTAGGCCACCACTTCAA
GAACTCTGTAGCACCGCCTACATACCTCGCTCTGCTAATCCTGTTACCAGTGGCTGCTGCCAGTGGCGAT
AAGTCGTGTCTTACCGGGTTGGACTCAAGACGATAGTTACCGGATAAGGCGCAGCGGTCGGGCTGAACGG
GGGGTTCGTGCACACAGCCCAGCTTGGAGCGAACGACCTACACCGAACTGAGATACCTACAGCGTGAGCT
ATGAGAAAGCGCCACGCTTCCCGAAGGGAGAAAGGCGGACAGGTATCCGGTAAGCGGCAGGGTCGGAACA
GGAGAGCGCACGAGGGAGCTTCCAGGGGGAAACGCCTGGTATCTTTATAGTCCTGTCGGGTTTCGCCACC
TCTGACTTGAGCGTCGATTTTTGTGATGCTCGTCAGGGGGGCGGAGCCTATGGAAAAACGCCAGCAACGC
GGCCTTTTTACGGTTCCTGGCCTTTTGCTGGCCTTTTGCTCACATGTTCTTTCCTGCGTTATCCCCTGAT
TCTGTGGATAACCGTATTACCGCCTTTGAGTGAGCTGATACCGCTCGCCGCAGCCGAACGACCGAGCGCA
GCGAGTCAGTGAGCGAGGAAGCGGAAGAGCGCCTGATGCGGTATTTTCTCCTTACGCATCTGTGCGGTAT
TTCACACCGCATAGACCAGCCGCGTAACCTGGCAAAATCGGTTACGGTTGAGTAATAAATGGATGCCCTG
CGTAAGCGGGTGTGGGCGGACAATAAAGTCTTAAACTGAACAAAATAGATCTAAACTATGACAATAAAGT
CTTAAACTAGACAGAATAGTTGTAAACTGAAATCAGTCCAGTTATGCTGTGAAAAAGCATACTGGACTTT
TGTTATGGCTAAAGCAAACTCTTCATTTTCTGAAGTGCAAATTGCCCGTCGTATTAAAGAGGGGCGTGGC
CAAGGGCATGGTAAAGACTATATTCGCGGCGTTGTGACAATTTACCGAACAACTCCGCGGCCGGGAAGCC
GATCTCGGCTTGAACGAATTGTTAGGTGGCGGTACTTGGGTCGATATCAAAGTGCATCACTTCTTCCCGT
ATGCCCAACTTTGTATAGAGAGCCACTGCGGGATCGTCACCGTAATCTGCTTGCACGTAGATCACATAAG
CACCAAGCGCGTTGGCCTCATGCTTGAGGAGATTGATGAGCGCGGTGGCAATGCCCTGCCTCCGGTGCTC
GCCGGAGACTGCGAGATCATAGATATAGATCTCACTACGCGGCTGCTCAAACTTGGGCAGAACGTAAGCC
GCGAGAGCGCCAACAACCGCTTCTTGGTCGAAGGCAGCAAGCGCGATGAATGTCTTACTACGGAGCAAGT
TCCCGAGGTAATCGGAGTCCGGCTGATGTTGGGAGTAGGTGGCTACGTCTCCGAACTCACGACCGAAAAG
ATCAAGAGCAGCCCGCATGGATTTGACTTGGTCAGGGCCGAGCCTACATGTGCGAATGATGCCCATACTT
GAGCCACCTAACTTTGTTTTAGGGCGACTGCCCTGCTGCGTAACATCGTTGCTGCTCCATAACATCAAAC
ATCGACCCACGGCGTAACGCGCTTGCTGCTTGGATGCCCGAGGCATAGACTGTACAAAAAAACAGTCATA
ACAAGCCATGAAAACCGCCACTGCGCCGTTACCACCGCTGCGTTCGGTCAAGGTTCTGGACCAGTTGCGT
GAGCGCATACGCTACTTGCATTACAGTTTACGAACCGAACAGGCTTATGTCAACTGGGTTCGTGCCTTCA
TCCGTTTCCACGGTGTGCGTCACCCGGCAACCTTGGGCAGCAGCGAAGTCGAGGCATTTCTGTCCTGGCT
GGCGAACGAGCGCAAGGTTTCGGTCTCCACGCATCGTCAGGCATTGGCGGCCTTGCTGTTCTTCTACGGC
AAGGTGCTGTGCACGGATCTGCCCTGGCTTCAGGAGATCGGAAGACCTCGGCCGTCGCGGCGCTTGCCGG
TGGTGCTGACCCCGGATGAAGTGGTTCGCATCCTCGGTTTTCTGGAAGGCGAGCATCGTTTGTTCGCCCA
GGACTCTAGCTATAGTTCTAGTGGTTGGCTACGTATACTCCGGAATATTAATAGATCATGGAGATAATTA
AAATGATAACCATCTCGCAAATAAATAAGTATTTTACTGTTTTCGTAACAGTTTTGTAATAAAAAAACCT
ATAAATATTCCGGATTATTCATACCGTCCCACCATCGGGCGCGGATCCCGGTCCGAAGCGCGCGGAATTC
AAAGGCCTACGTCGACACCATGCCCCTTCTGACCCAACAGATCCAAGACGAGGATGATCAGTACAGCCTT
GTGGCCAGCCTTGACAACGTTAGGAATCTCTCCACTATCTTGAAAGCTATTCATTTCCGAGAACATGCCA
CGTGTTTCGCAACTAAAAATGGTATCAAAGTAACAGTGGAAAATGCAAAGTGTGTGCAAGCAAATGCTTT
TATTCAGGCTGGAATATTTCAGGAGTTTAAAGTTCAGGAAGAGTCTGTTACTTTTCGAATTAATTTAACT
GTCCTTTTAGACTGTTTATCTATTTTTGGATCAAGTCCTATGCCAGGGACTTTAACTGCACTTCGAATGT
GTTACCAAGGTTATGGTTACCCTTTGATGCTGTTCCTGGAAGAAGGAGGAGTGGTGACAGTCTGCAAAAT
CAATACACAGGAACCTGAGGAGACCCTGGACTTTGATTTCTGCAGCACCAATGTTATTAATAAAATTATT
CTGCAGTCAGAGGGGCTCCGTGAAGCATTTTCTGAATTGGATATGACGAGTGAAGTCCTACAAATTACCA
TGTCTCCTGACAAGCCTTATTTCAGGTTATCTACTTTTGGAAATGCAGGAAGTTCCCACCTTGACTATCC
CAAAGATTCTGATTTGATGGAAGCATTTCATTGTAATCAGACCCAAGTCAACAGATACAAGATTTCCTTA
CTGAAACCCTCTACAAAGGCATTAGTCCTATCTTGTAAGGTATCTATTCGGACAGATAACAGAGGCTTCC
TTTCATTACAGTATATGATTAGAAATGAAGATGGACAAATATGTTTTGTGGAATATTACTGCTGCCCTGA
TGAAGAAGTTCCTGAATCTGAGTCTTGATCTAGAGCCTGCAGTCTCGAGGCATGCGGTACCAAGCTTGTC
GAGAAGTACTAGAGGATCATAATCAGCCATACCACATTTGTAGAGGTTTTACTTGCTTTAAAAAACCTCC
CACACCTCCCCCTGAACCTGAAACATAAAATGAATGCAATTGTTGTTGTTAACTTGTTTATTGCAGCTTA
TAATGGTTACAAATAAAGCAATAGCATCACAAATTTCACAAATAAAGCATTTTTTTCACTGCATTCTAGT
TGTGGTTTGTCCAAACTCATCAATGTATCTTATCATGTCTGGATCTGATCACTGCTTGAGCCTAGGAGAT
C
Features (pLannotate 1.2.2; 15 found; start..end, strand, type, name):
      3..168     -  mobile_element Tn7L: mini-Tn7 element (left end of the Tn7 transposon) Tn7
    331..347     +  CDS            lacZα (fragment): LacZα fragment of β-galactosidase; lacZ fragment
    352..806     +  rep_origin     f1 ori (sequence partly withheld): f1 bacteriophage origin of replication; arrow indicates direction of (+) strand synthesis
    832..936     +  promoter       AmpR promoter: bla
    937..1797    +  CDS            AmpR: β-lactamase; bla; confers resistance to ampicillin, carbenicillin, and related antibiotics
   1968..2556    +  rep_origin     ori: high-copy-number ColE1/pMB1/pBR322/pUC origin of replication
   2742..2793    -  misc_feature   bom (fragment): basis of mobility region from pBR322
   2861..3085    -  mobile_element Tn7R: mini-Tn7 element (right end of the Tn7 transposon) Tn7
   3152..3685    -  CDS            GmR: gentamycin acetyltransferase; aacC1; confers resistance to gentamycin
   3855..3883    -  promoter       Pc promoter: intI1 (promoter lies within the coding sequence); class 1 integron promoter
   3861..4208    -  CDS            YPR2_ECOLX (fragment): Protein predicted: Swiss-Prot protein existence level 4. From Escherichia coli.
   4235..4326    +  promoter       polyhedrin promoter: polh from Autographa californica; promoter for the baculovirus polyhedrin gene
   4410..5255    +  CDS            RAD1: RAD1_HUMAN - Also known as REC1. Experimental evidence at protein level: Swiss-Prot protein existence level 1. Component of the 9-1-1 cell-cycle checkpoint response complex that plays a major role in DNA repair (PubMed:10846170, PubMed:10884395). The 9-1-1 complex is recruited to DNA lesion upon damage by the RAD17-replication factor C (RFC) clamp loader complex (PubMed:12578958). Acts then as a sliding clamp platform on DNA for several proteins involved in long-patch base excision repair (LP-BER) (PubMed:15871698). The 9-1-1 complex stimulates DNA polymerase beta (POLB) activity by increasing
   5315..5398    +  CDS            large T antigen (fragment): large T antigen from SV40 (simian virus 40)
   5421..5555    +  polyA_signal   SV40 poly(A) signal: SV40 polyadenylation signal
