[The description below was written by a language model from this plasmid's Addgene catalogue record and pLannotate feature annotations shown in this document.]
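Description:
pFast-hRad1 is a baculovirus donor (transfer) plasmid built on the Invitrogen pFastBac1 backbone for expressing human RAD1 in insect cells. In E. coli it is maintained through a high-copy ColE1/pUC-type origin and selected with ampicillin via the bla gene. An f1 origin and a remnant of the pBR322 bom region are also present.

The functional core is a mini-Tn7 element bounded by the Tn7L and Tn7R ends. Inside it lie a gentamicin acetyltransferase gene driven by the class 1 integron Pc promoter and the expression cassette itself. In that cassette, the Autographa californica polyhedrin promoter is followed by the RAD1 open reading frame and an SV40 polyadenylation signal, with a short SV40 large T fragment that is part of that terminator region. In the standard use of this backbone, Tn7 transposition moves the whole element into a bacmid carried in a suitable E. coli host, with gentamicin marking the transposed segment. The recombinant bacmid is then used to generate baculovirus, and the very late polyhedrin promoter drives strong protein production in infected insect cells.

The insert was PCR-amplified from an existing hRad1 plasmid and cloned between SalI and XbaI sites. No epitope or affinity tag is annotated. RAD1 is a subunit of the 9-1-1 checkpoint clamp, and the associated publication concerns purification and characterization of human DNA damage checkpoint Rad complexes, so the plasmid likely served to produce recombinant protein for that work.

The catalogue sizes (a 4,512 bp insert and 9,287 bp total) do not match the sequenced record. That record is 5,581 nt, with a RAD1 coding region of roughly 850 bp, which is consistent with the stated backbone size plus a cDNA-length insert.
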