Addgene plasmid #222471: pFast-hRad1
Purpose: Expresses hRad1 in insect cells
Depositing lab: Aziz Sancar. Depositing organization: University of North Carolina at Chapel Hill. Publication: Purification and characterization of human DNA damage checkpoint Rad complexes. Lindsey-Boltz LA, Bermudez VP, Hurwitz J, Sancar A. Proc Natl Acad Sci U S A. 2001 Sep 25;98(20):11236-41. doi: 10.1073/pnas.201373498. PubMed 11572977.
Backbone
  Vector backbone: pFastBac1
  Backbone manufacturer: Invitrogen
  Backbone size w/o insert (bp): 4775
  Total vector size (bp): 9287
  Vector type: Insect Expression
  Selectable markers: Gentamicin
Growth in bacteria
  Bacterial resistance: Ampicillin, 100 μg/mL
  Growth temperature: 37°C
  Growth strain: DH5alpha
  Copy number: Unknown
Gene/Insert
  Gene/Insert name: hRad1 (alt name: Human cell cycle checkpoint protein Rad1)
  Species: H. sapiens (human)
  Insert size (bp): 4512
  Entrez Gene: RAD1 (a.k.a. HRAD1, REC1)
  Cloning method: Restriction Enzyme; 5′ cloning site Sal I (unknown if destroyed); 3′ cloning site Xba I (unknown if destroyed)
  Sequencing primers: 5′ unknown
Resource information
  A portion of this plasmid was derived from a plasmid made by: hRad1 was amplified by PCR with pACT2-hRad1A, a kind gift of Jorge Vialard (Janssen Research Foundation, Beerse, Belgium), as a template
Terms and licenses: Academic/Nonprofit Terms; Industry Terms: Not Available to Industry
How to cite: pFast-hRad1 was a gift from Aziz Sancar (Addgene plasmid # 222471 ; http://n2t.net/addgene:222471 ; RRID:Addgene_222471)
